>Addgene plasmid #65560 | attB-GFP-Tet1d834-1363-Poly(A) | depositor full sequence | sequence record 111432 | attB-GFP-Tet1d834-1363-Poly(A) sequence 7323 bps
GATATCCCGGCTTGTCGACGACGGCGGTCTCCGTCGTCAGGATCATCCGTGAGCAAGGGCGAGGAGCTGT
TCACCGGGGTGGTGCCCATCCTGGTCGAGCTGGACGGCGACGTAAACGGCCACAAGTTCAGCGTGTCCGG
CGAGGGCGAGGGCGATGCCACCTACGGCAAGCTGACCCTGAAGTTCATCTGCACCACCGGCAAGCTGCCC
GTGCCCTGGCCCACCCTCGTGACCACCCTGACCTACGGCGTGCAGTGCTTCAGCCGCTACCCCGACCACA
TGAAGCAGCACGACTTCTTCAAGTCCGCCATGCCCGAAGGCTACGTCCAGGAGCGCACCATCTTCTTCAA
GGACGACGGCAACTACAAGACCCGCGCCGAGGTGAAGTTCGAGGGCGACACCCTGGTGAACCGCATCGAG
CTGAAGGGCATCGACTTCAAGGAGGACGGCAACATCCTGGGGCACAAGCTGGAGTACAACTACAACAGCC
ACAACGTCTATATCATGGCCGACAAGCAGAAGAACGGCATCAAGGTGAACTTCAAGATCCGCCACAACAT
CGAGGACGGCAGCGTGCAGCTCGCCGACCACTACCAGCAGAACACCCCCATCGGCGACGGCCCCGTGCTG
CTGCCCGACAACCACTACCTGAGCACCCAGTCCGCCCTGAGCAAAGACCCCAACGAGAAGCGCGATCACA
TGGTCCTGCTGGAGTTCGTGACCGCCGCCGGGATCACTCTCGGCATGGACGAGCTGTACAAGAGCGGCCT
GAGGAGCAGAGCCCAGGCGAGCAACAGCGCCGTGGACGCCACCATGGGCGATCGCATGTCTCGGTCCCGC
CCCGCAAAGCCTTCCAAATCAGTCAAAACAAAGCTACAGAAAAAGAAAGACATCCAGATGAAGACGAAGA
CATCAAAGCAGGCTGTCAGACATGGGGCATCAGCGAAGGCAGTGAACCCCGGAAAACCGAAGCAATTAAT
TAAAAGAAGAGATGGTAAGAAGGAAACGGAAGACAAAACCCCGACACCGGCGCCGAGTTTTCTGACGCGA
GCCGGGGCCGCCCGAATGAATCGGGATCGAAACCAAGTTCTTTTTCAGAACCCAGACTCCTTAACTTGCA
ACGGGTTTACAATGGCTCTTCGAAGAACCTCTCTTAGCTGGCGACTCTCCCAGCGCCCAGTAGTCACACC
CAAACCTAAGAAAGTACCACCTTCAAAGAAGCAGTGTACACATAATATCCAGGACGAGCCGGGGGTAAAG
CACTCTGAAAATGATTCAGTCCCCAGCCAACACGCTACCGTGTCCCCAGGCACAGAGAATGGTGAACAGA
ACAGGTGTTTAGTTGAAGGGGAGAGCCAAGAGATAACCCAGTCTTGCCCTGTATTTGAGGAAAGAATAGA
AGATACCCAAAGCTGTATTTCCGCATCTGGGAACCTGGAAGCAGAAATTTCTTGGCCACTGGAAGGGACA
CATTGTGAAGAACTACTTTCTCATCAGACATCTGATAATGAGTGCACTTCCCCTCAAGAGTGTGCTCCAT
TGCCCCAAAGATCAACTTCCGAAGTTACCTCTCAGAAAAACACTAGCAATCAGTTAGCAGACTTGAGCTC
ACAAGTAGAGTCTATCAAGCTGTCTGATCCTTCTCCGAATCCTACGGGAAGCGACCATAATGGCTTTCCA
GACTCCAGTTTTAGGATCGTTCCTGAATTGGACCTGAAAACCTGCATGCCTCTTGATGAGTCTGTGTATC
CCACAGCTCTGATAAGATTCATCTTGGCAGGCTCACAGCCGGATGTCTTTGATACTAAGCCCCAAGAAAA
AACCCTTATAACAACCCCAGAACAAGTGGGAAGCCACCCAAATCAAGTTCTGGATGCCACCTCTGTCCTA
GGACAGGCCTTTAGTACTCTTCCACTTCAGTGGGGATTTTCTGGTGCTAACTTAGTTCAAGTTGAGGCCC
TGGGCAAGGGTTCAGACTCACCAGAGGATCTTGGTGCTATTACTATGCTAAACCAACAAGAAACTGTGGC
TATGGATATGGATAGGAATGCTACCCCGGACCTGCCTATCTTCCTTCCTAAGCCTCCAAACACAGTTGCT
ACCTACAGTAGCCCTCTTTTAGGGCCTGAGCCCCACAGCTCTACCTCCTGTGGGCTTGAAGTCCAAGGTG
CTACCCCGATTTTAACTTTGGACTCAGGACACACTCCCCAACTCCCACCAAACCCTGAGTCAAGTTCAGT
ACCTCTGGTAATAGCTGCAAACGGTACGCGAGCTGAGAAGCAGTTTGGTACCAGCCTTTTCCCAGCCGTC
CCACAAGGGTTTACAGTCGCAGCCGAGAATGAAGTCCAGCATGCCCCATTAGATCTTACCCAGGGTTCTC
AGGCTGCTCCCAGCAAACTGGAAGGAGAGATTTCTCGGGTCAGCATCACTGGCTCAGCTGATGTCAAAGC
CACAGCGATGTCCATGCCGGTTACACAGGCCAGTACCTCTTCTCCCCCATGTAATTCTACGCCGCCAATG
GTGGAGAGGAGGAAGCGCAAGGCCTGTGGGGTCTGTGAGCCGTGCCAGCAGAAGGCCAACTGTGGGGAGT
GCACCTACTGCAAGAATCGAAAGAACAGCCACCAGATCTGTAAGAAGAGGAAATGCGAGGTGCTCAAAAA
GAAGCCAGAGGCCACCTCACAGGCACAGGTTACAAAAGAAAACAAGAGGCCCCAGAGGGAAAAGAAGCCC
AAAGTTTTAAAGACAGACTTTAACAACAAACCAGTAAATGGCCCCAAATCAGAGTCCATGGACTGCAGTA
GACGTGGTCATGGGGAAGAAGAGCAAAGGTTGGATTTGATCACACATCCCCTTGAAAATGTAAGGAAGAA
TGCAGGCGGCATGACGGGAATTGAGGTGGAGAAGTGGGCGCCAAACAAGAAATCACACTTAGCAGAGGGT
CAAGTCAAAGGAAGCTGTGATGCCAATTTAACTGGGGTGGAAAACCCCCAGCCCTCTGAAGATGACAAGC
AGCAAACCAACCCTTCTCCGACATTTGCCCAGACCATAAGGAACGGCATGAAAAATGTACACTGTTTACC
CACTGACACACACCTTCCGCTCAACAAATTGAATCATGAGGAATTTAGCAAGGCGTTGGGAAATAATTCC
TCTAAATTGCTGACTGATCCCTCAAACTGCAAGGATGCCATGAGTGTCACCACCTCCGGGGGGGAGTGTG
ATCATCTCAAGGGGCCAAGGAACACCCTGCTCTTCCAGAAGCCTGGCTTGAACTGCAGGTCTGGTGCAGA
ACCCACCATCTTTAATAATCACCCTAATACACACAGCGAACAGGAAGCTGCACCCTGTGACTGTGATGGA
GGTACACAAAAAGAAAAAGGCCCATATTATACACACCTTGGGGCAGGACCAAGTGTGGCTGCTGTCAGGG
AGCTCATGGAGACTAGGTTTGGCCAGAAGGGGAAGGCAATCCGGATTGAGAAGATAGTGTTCACGGGGAA
GGAAGGGAAGAGCTCTCAGGGCTGCCCGGTCGCCAAGTGGGTGATCAGAAGAAGTGGTCCTGAAGAGAAG
CTTATTTGTTTGGTTCGTGAGCGTGTAGACCATCACTGTTCGACGGCTGTGATAGTTGTCCTTATCCTGC
TGTGGGAAGGTATCCCTCGCCTGATGGCTGACCGCCTGTACAAAGAGCTCACTGAGAACTTGAGGTCCTA
CAGCGGACATCCCACAGACCGAAGATGTACCCTCAACAAAAAGCGTACCTGCACCTGTCAAGGCATCGAC
CCAAAAACCTGCGGAGCGTCCTTCTCCTTTGGCTGTTCGTGGAGCATGTATTTCAACGGCTGTAAGTTTG
GGAGGAGTGAAAACCCCAGAAAATTCAGACTTGCTCCAAACTACCCCTTACATAACTACTATAAGAGAAT
TACTGGAATGAGTTCTGAAGGAAGTGACGTGAAAACCGGGTGGATCATTCCAGACCGCAAGACCCTCATA
AGCAGAGAGGAAAAACAGCTTGAAAAGAATTTACAAGAATTGGCTACAGTATTAGCTCCACTTTACAAGC
AGATGGCTCCAGTTGCTTATCAAAATCAGGTGGAATATGAAGAAGTTGCTGGAGACTGTCGACTTGGAAA
TGAAGAGGGGCGTCCTTTCTCTGGTGTCACCTGTTGCATGGATTTTTGTGCCCATTCTCACAAGGACATT
CACAACATGCACAACGGAAGCACCGTGGTGTGTACGTTGATTCGAGCAGATGGCCGTGACACAAATTGTC
CCGAGGATGAACAACTCCACGTCCTGCCACTATACCGGCTTGCAGACACTGATGAATTTGGCTCCGTGGA
AGGGATGAAGGCCAAAATCAAATCTGGGGCCATCCAAGTCAATGGGCCAACCAGGAAGAGGCGACTACGT
TTTACTGAGCCTGTTCCTCGATGTGGGAAGAGGGCCAAAATGAAGCAGAACCACAATAAATCAGGTACTG
CTGGTCTCAGAAGGAAGAGGATCTCTGCCAGCCCAAAGGGAGCCCCAGGTTCACACAACACTAAGAGCTT
TTCATCAGCCTCATCTACTTCTCACCTAGTGAAAGACGAATCTACAGACTTCTGTCCCCTGCAGGCTTCC
TCCGCAGAAACATCTACCTGTACGTACAGTAAAACAGCCTCAGGTGGGTTTGCAGAAACAAGTAGTATTC
TCCACTGCACAATGCCTTCTGGAGCACACAGTGGTGCTAATGCAGCTGCTGGGGAATGTACTGGAACGGT
GCAGCCTGCCGAGGTGGCTGCTCATCCTCACCAGTCTCTTCCCACAGCCGATTCTCCCGTTCATGCTGAG
CCTCTCACTAGTCCATCTGAGCAGCTAACTTCTAACCAGTCAAACCAGCAGCTCCCTCTCCTCAGCAATT
CTCAGAAACTGGCTTCCTGTCAGGTGGAAGATGAGCGGCACCCTGAAGCGGATGAGCCTCAGCACCCCGA
GGACGATAACTTGCCTCAACTTGATGAATTCTGGTCAGACAGTGAGGAGATCTACGCCGATCCTTCCTTT
GGTGGCGTGGCGATAGCACCCATTCACGGCTCGGTGCTCATTGAGTGCGCTCGGAAGGAGCTTCATGCTA
CCACCTCTTTGCGCTCCCCCAAACGAGGGGTCCCTTTTCGTGTGTCCCTTGTATTCTACCAGCACAAAAG
CCTAAACAAGCCTAATCATGGTTTTGATATCAACAAAATTAAGTGTAAATGCAAAAAAGTAACGAAAAAA
AAGCCCGCAGACCGGGAGTGTCCTGATGTATCCCCCGAAGCCAATTTATCACACCAAATTCCTTCTCGAG
TTGCATCAACCTTAACCCGAGACAATGTTGTTACCGTGTCCCCATACTCTCTCACTCATGTTGCGGGACC
CTACAATCGTTGGGTCTAAGCGGCCGCAGTTAACGAATTCTCTAGAGGATCCAGACATGATAAGATACAT
TGATGAGTTTGGACAAACCACAACTAGAATGCAGTGAAAAAAATGCTTTATTTGTGAAATTTGTGATGCT
ATTGCTTTATTTGTAACCATTATAAGCTGCAATAAACAAGTTAACAACAACAATTGCATTCATTTTATGT
TTCAGGTTCAGGGGGAGGTGTGGGAGGTTTTTTAAAGCAAGTAAAACCTCTACAAATGTGGTATGGCTGA
TTATGATCCTGCAAGCCTCGTCGCCGCGGTTTATTCTGTTGACAATTAATCATCGGCATAGTATATCGGC
ATAGTATAATACGACAAGGTGAGGAACTAAACCATGGGATCGGCCATTGAACAAGATGGATTGCACGCAG
GTTCTCCGGCCGCTTGGGTGGAGAGGCTATTCGGCTATGACTGGGCACAACAGACGATCGGCTGCTCTGA
TGCCGCCGTGTTCCGGCTGTCAGCGCAGGGGCGCCCGGTTCTTTTTGTCAAGACCGACCTGTCCGGTGCC
CTGAATGAACTGCAGGACGAGGCAGCGCGGCTATCGTGGCTGGCCACGACGGGCGTTCCTTGCGCAGCTG
TGCTCGACGTTGTCACTGAAGCGGGAAGGGACTGGCTGCTATTGGGCGAAGTGCCGGGGCAGGATCTCCT
GTCATCTCACCTTGCTCCTGCCGAGAAAGTATCCATCATGGCTGATGCAATGCGGCGGCTGCATACGCTT
GATCCGGCTACCTGCCCATTCGACCACCAAGCGAAACATCGCATCGAGCGAGCACGTACTCGGATGGAAG
CCGGTCTTGTCGATCAGGATGATCTGGACGAAGAGCATCAGGGGCTCGCGCCAGCCGAACTGTTCGCCAG
GCTCAAGGCGCGCATGCCCGACGGCGAGGATCTCGTCGTGACCCATGGCGATGCCTGCTTGCCGAATATC
ATGGTGGAAAATGGCCGCTTTTCTGGATTCATCGACTGTGGCCGGCTGGGTGTGGCGGACCGCTATCAGG
ACATAGCGTTGGCTACCCGTGATATTGCTGAAGAGCTTGGCGGCGAATGGGCTGACCGCTTCCTCGTGCT
TTACGGTATCGCCGCCCCCGATTCGCAGCGCATCGCCTTCTATCGCCTTCTTGACGAGTTCTTCTGAGCG
GGACTCTGGGGTTCGAATAAAGACCGACCAAGCGACGTCTGAGAGCTCCCTGGCGAATTCGGTACCAATA
AAAGAGCTTTATTTTCATGATCTGTGTGTTGGTTTTTGGCCGCGTTGCTGGCGTTTTTCCATAGGCTCCG
CCCCCCTGACGAGCATCACAAAAATCGACGCTCAAGTCAGAGGTGGCGAAACCCGACAGGACTATAAAGA
TACCAGGCGTTTCCCCCTGGAAGCTCCCTCGTGCGCTCTCCTGTTCCGACCCTGCCGCTTACCGGATACC
TGTCCGCCTTTCTCCCTTCGGGAAGCGTGGCGCTTTCTCATAGCTCACGCTGTAGGTATCTCAGTTCGGT
GTAGGTCGTTCGCTCCAAGCTGGGCTGTGTGCACGAACCCCCCGTTCAGCCCGACCGCTGCGCCTTATCC
GGTAACTATCGTCTTGAGTCCAACCCGGTAAGACACGACTTATCGCCACTGGCAGCAGCCACTGGTAACA
GGATTAGCAGAGCGAGGTATGTAGGCGGTGCTACAGAGTTCTTGAAGTGGTGGCCTAACTACGGCTACAC
TAGAAGAACAGTATTTGGTATCTGCGCTCTGCTGAAGCCAGTTACCTTCGGAAAAAGAGTTGGTAGCTCT
TGATCCGGCAAACAAACCACCGCTGGTAGCGGTGGTTTTTTTGTTTGCAAGCAGCAGATTACGCGCAGAA
AAAAAGGATCTCAAGAAGATCCTTTGATCTTTTCTAGTGTGCG
Features (pLannotate 1.2.2; 8 found; start..end, strand, type, name):
     49..762     +  CDS            EGFP: EGFP is a basic (constitutively fluorescent) green fluorescent protein published in 1996, derived from Aequorea victoria. It is reported to be a rapidly-maturing weak dimer with moderate acid sensitivity.
    826..3327    +  CDS            Tet1 (fragment): TET1_MOUSE - Also known as Cxxc6, Kiaa1676. Experimental evidence at protein level: Swiss-Prot protein existence level 1. Dioxygenase that catalyzes the conversion of the modified genomic base 5-methylcytosine (5mC) into 5-hydroxymethylcytosine (5hmC) and plays a key role in active DNA demethylation. Also mediates subsequent conversion of 5hmC into 5-formylcytosine (5fC), and conversion of 5fC to 5-carboxylcytosine (5caC). Conversion of 5mC into 5hmC, 5fC and 5caC probably constitutes the first step in cytosine demethylation. Methylation at the C5 position of cytosine bases is an epigenetic mo
   3334..4575    +  CDS            Tet: DMAD_DROME - Also known as DMAD From Drosophila melanogaster (Fruit fly).
   5438..5572    -  polyA_signal   SV40 poly(A) signal: SV40 polyadenylation signal
   5595..5678    -  CDS            large T antigen (fragment): large T antigen from SV40 (simian virus 40)
   5708..5755    +  promoter       EM7 promoter: synthetic bacterial promoter&nbsp
   5774..6577    +  CDS            NeoR/KanR: aminoglycoside phosphotransferase from Tn5; aph(3')-II (or nptII); confers resistance to neomycin, kanamycin, and G418 (Geneticin®)
   6706..7294    -  rep_origin     ori: high-copy-number ColE1/pMB1/pBR322/pUC origin of replication
