[The description below was written by a language model from this plasmid's Addgene catalogue record and pLannotate feature annotations shown in this document.]
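Description:
attB-GFP-Tet1d834-1363-Poly(A) is a 7.3 kb donor plasmid for Bxb1 integrase-mediated recombination into a "MIN-tagged" locus in mouse cells, built on the attB-GFP-Poly(A) backbone. It is maintained in E. coli through a high-copy ColE1/pUC-type origin and selected with kanamycin. Resistance comes from a Tn5 aminoglycoside phosphotransferase (NeoR/KanR) gene driven by the synthetic bacterial EM7 promoter. No mammalian promoter for this marker is annotated.

The payload is an EGFP coding sequence fused at the N terminus of a mouse Tet1 cDNA carrying an internal deletion of residues 834–1363, cloned between AsiSI and NotI sites. Tet1 is the dioxygenase that oxidises 5-methylcytosine to 5-hydroxymethylcytosine and further oxidised forms. The annotation splits the insert into a mouse Tet1 fragment followed by a block matched to the Drosophila Tet homologue. That second block most likely reflects homology of the conserved C-terminal catalytic region rather than fly-derived sequence, and the join between the two blocks coincides with where the deletion would lie. An SV40 polyadenylation signal is annotated downstream, on the opposite strand.

No promoter is annotated upstream of EGFP, and the attB site named in the title was not detected by the annotation tool. This arrangement fits a design in which recombination of attB with the genomic attachment site places the GFP-fusion cDNA and poly(A) under control of the tagged endogenous locus, so the deletion mutant can be studied at physiological expression levels. The record does not spell this out, however. The purpose field names the deletion as d1054-1363, whereas the plasmid name and mutation field give 834–1363. The record does not resolve this discrepancy.
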