Addgene plasmid #65560: attB-GFP-Tet1d834-1363-Poly(A)
Purpose: Plasmid for Bxb1-mediated recombination of the GFP-Tet1d1054-1363 cDNA into a MIN-tagged locus
Depositing lab: Sebastian Bultmann. Depositing organization: Ludwig-Maximilians-Universitaet Muenchen (LMU). Publication: A modular open platform for systematic functional studies under physiological conditions. Mulholland CB, Smets M, Schmidtmann E, Leidescher S, Markaki Y, Hofweber M, Qin W, Manzo M, Kremmer E, Thanisch K, Bauer C, Rombaut P, Herzog F, Leonhardt H, Bultmann S. Nucleic Acids Res. 2015 May 24. pii: gkv550. 10.1093/nar/gkv550 PubMed 26007658.
Backbone
  Vector backbone: attB-GFP-Poly(A)
  Vector type: Mammalian Expression, Mouse Targeting ; Bxb1
Growth in bacteria
  Bacterial resistance: Kanamycin, 50 μg/mL
  Growth temperature: 37°C
  Growth strain: JM109
  Copy number: High Copy
Gene/Insert
  Gene/Insert name: Tet1
  Species: M. musculus (mouse)
  Insert size (bp): 4584
  Mutation: del(834-1363)
  Entrez Gene: Tet1 (a.k.a. 2510010B09Rik, Cxxc6, D10Ertd17e, LCX, mKIAA1676)
  Tag / fusion protein: GFP (N terminal on insert)
  Cloning method: Restriction Enzyme; 5′ cloning site AsiSI (unknown if destroyed); 3′ cloning site NotI (unknown if destroyed)
  Sequencing primers: 5′ CGATCACATGGTCCTGCTGG; 3′ gtggtttgtccaaactcatc
Terms and licenses: Academic/Nonprofit Terms; Industry Terms: Not Available to Industry
How to cite: attB-GFP-Tet1d834-1363-Poly(A) was a gift from Sebastian Bultmann (Addgene plasmid # 65560 ; http://n2t.net/addgene:65560 ; RRID:Addgene_65560)
