>Addgene plasmid #65560 | attB-GFP-Tet1d834-1363-Poly(A) | addgene partial sequence | sequence record 121724 | EBV-rev 5'-GTGGTTTGTCCAAACTCATC-3'
GTCTGGATCCTCTAGAGAATTCGTTAACTGCGGCCGCTTAGACCCAACGATTGTAGGGTCCCGCAACATG
AGTGAGAGAGTATGGGGACACGGTAACAACATTGTCTCGGGTTAAGGTTGATGCAACTCGAGAAGGAATT
TGGTGTGATAAATTGGCTTCGGGGGATACATCAGGACACTCCCGGTCTGCGGGCTTTTTTTTCGTTACTT
TTTTGCATTTACACTTAATTTTGTTGATATCAAAACCATGATTAGGCTTGTTTAGGCTTTTGTGCTGGTA
GAATACAAGGGACACACGAAAAGGGACCCCTCGTTTGGGGGAGCGCAAAGAGGTGGTAGCATGAAGCTCC
TTCCGAGCGCACTCAATGAGCACCGAGCCGTGAATGGGTGCTATCGCCACGCCACCAAAGGAAGGATCGG
CGTAGATCTCCTCACTGTCTGACCAGAATTCATCAAGTTGAGGCAAGTTATCGTCCTCGGGGTGCTGAGG
CTCATCCGCTTCAGGGTGCCGCTCATCTTCCACCTGACAGGAAGCCAGTTTCTGAGAATTGCTGAGGAGA
GGGAGCTGCTGGTTTGACTGGTTAGAAGTTAGCTGCTCAGATGGACTAGTGAGAGGCTCAGCATGAACGG
GAGAATCGGCTGTGGGAAGAGACTGGTGAGGATGAGCAGCCACCTCGGCAGGCTGCACCGTTCCAGTACA
TTCCCCAGCAGCTGCATTAGCACCACTGTGTGCTCCAGAAGGCATTGTGCAGTGGAGAATACTACTTGTT
TCTGCAAACCCACCTGAGGCTGTTTTACTGTACGTACAGGTAGATGTTTCTGCGGAGGAAGCCTGCAGGG
GACAGAAGTCTGTAGATTCGTCTTTCACTAGGTGAGAAGTAGATGAGGCTGATGAAAAGCTCTTAGTGTT
GTGTGAACCTGGGGCTCCCTTTGGGCTGGCAGAGATCCTCTTCCTTCTGAGACCAGCAGTACCTGATTTA
TTGTGGTTCTGCTTCATTTTGGCCCTCTTCCCACATCGAGGAACAGGCTCAGTAAAACGTAGTCGCCTCT
TCCTGGTTGGCCCATTGACTTGGATGGCCC
