>Addgene plasmid #65560 | attB-GFP-Tet1d834-1363-Poly(A) | addgene partial sequence | sequence record 121725 | EGFP-C 5'-CATGGTCCTGCTGGAGTTCGTG-3'
CTCTCGGCATGGACGAGCTGTACAAGAGCGGCCTGAGGAGCAGAGCCCAGGCGAGCAACAGCGCCGTGGA
CGCCACCATGGGCGATCGCATGTCTCGGTCCCGCCCCGCAAAGCCTTCCAAATCAGTCAAAACAAAGCTA
CAGAAAAAGAAAGACATCCAGATGAAGACGAAGACATCAAAGCAGGCTGTCAGACATGGGGCATCAGCGA
AGGCAGTGAACCCCGGAAAACCGAAGCAATTAATTAAAAGAAGAGATGGTAAGAAGGAAACGGAAGACAA
AACCCCGACACCGGCGCCGAGTTTTCTGACGCGAGCCGGGGCCGCCCGAATGAATCGGGATCGAAACCAA
GTTCTTTTTCAGAACCCAGACTCCTTAACTTGCAACGGGTTTACAATGGCTCTTCGAAGAACCTCTCTTA
GCTGGCGACTCTCCCAGCGCCCAGTAGTCACACCCAAACCTAAGAAAGTACCACCTTCAAAGAAGCAGTG
TACACATAATATCCAGGACGAGCCGGGGGTAAAGCACTCTGAAAATGATTCAGTCCCCAGCCAACACGCT
ACCGTGTCCCCAGGCACAGAGAATGGTGAACAGAACAGGTGTTTAGTTGAAGGGGAGAGCCAAGAGATAA
CCCAGTCTTGCCCTGTATTTGAGGAAAGAATAGAAGATACCCAAAGCTGTATTTCCGCATCTGGGAACCT
GGAAGCAGAAATTTCTTGGCCACTGGAAGGGACACATTGTGAAGAACTACTTTCTCATCAGACATCTGAT
AATGAGTGCACTTCCCCTCAAGAGTGTGCTCCATTGCCCCAAAGATCAACTTCCGAAGTTACCTCTCAGA
AAAACACTAGCAATCAGTTAGCAGACTTGAGCTCACAAGTAGAGTCTATCAAGCTGTCTGATCCTTCTCC
GAATCCTACGGGAAGCGACCATAATGGCTTTCCAGACTCCAGTTTTAGGATCGTTCCTGAATTGGACCTG
AAAACCTGCATGCCTCTTGATGAGTCTGTGTATCCCACAGCTCTGATAAGATTCATCTTGGCAGGCTCAC
AGCCGGATGTCTTTGATACTAAGCCCCAAGAAA
