>Addgene plasmid #65560 | attB-GFP-Tet1d834-1363-Poly(A) | addgene partial sequence | sequence record 121726 | mTet1-F 5'-gatgccatgagtgtcaccacc-3'
ATCATCTCAAGGGGCCAAGGAACACCCTGCTCTTCCAGAAGCCTGGCTTGAACTGCAGGTCTGGTGCAGA
ACCCACCATCTTTAATAATCACCCTAATACACACAGCGAACAGGAAGCTGCACCCTGTGACTGTGATGGA
GGTACACAAAAAGAAAAAGGCCCATATTATACACACCTTGGGGCAGGACCAAGTGTGGCTGCTGTCAGGG
AGCTCATGGAGACTAGGTTTGGCCAGAAGGGGAAGGCAATCCGGATTGAGAAGATAGTGTTCACGGGGAA
GGAAGGGAAGAGCTCTCAGGGCTGCCCGGTCGCCAAGTGGGTGATCAGAAGAAGTGGTCCTGAAGAGAAG
CTTATTTGTTTGGTTCGTGAGCGTGTAGACCATCACTGTTCGACGGCTGTGATAGTTGTCCTTATCCTGC
TGTGGGAAGGTATCCCTCGCCTGATGGCTGACCGCCTGTACAAAGAGCTCACTGAGAACTTGAGGTCCTA
CAGCGGACATCCCACAGACCGAAGATGTACCCTCAACAAAAAGCGTACCTGCACCTGTCAAGGCATCGAC
CCAAAAACCTGCGGAGCGTCCTTCTCCTTTGGCTGTTCGTGGAGCATGTATTTCAACGGCTGTAAGTTTG
GGAGGAGTGAAAACCCCAGAAAATTC
